Addgene plasmid #88481: pDONR223-ZNF248
Purpose: Donor Vector containing ZNF248 transcription factor, part of the Human TFome Collection
Depositing lab: Marc Vidal. Depositing organization: Dana-Farber Cancer Institute. Publication: A comprehensive library of human transcription factors for cell fate engineering. Ng AHM, Khoshakhlagh P, Rojo Arias JE, Pasquini G, Wang K, Swiersy A, Shipman SL, Appleton E, Kiaee K, Kohman RE, Vernet A, Dysart M, Leeper K, Saylor W, Huang JY, Graveline A, Taipale J, Hill DE, Vidal M, Melero-Martin JM, Busskamp V, Church GM. Nat Biotechnol. 2021 Apr;39(4):510-519. doi: 10.1038/s41587-020-0742-6. Epub 2020 Nov 30. PubMed 33257861.
Backbone
  Vector backbone: pDONR223
  Backbone manufacturer: Invitrogen
  Backbone size w/o insert (bp): 3000
  Vector type: Gateway Donor Vector
Growth in bacteria
  Bacterial resistance: Spectinomycin, 50 μg/mL
  Growth temperature: 37°C
  Growth strain: DH5alpha
  Copy number: High Copy
Gene/Insert
  Gene/Insert name: ZNF248
  Species: H. sapiens (human)
  Insert size (bp): 1740
  Mutation: Last nucleotide of stop codon removed to allow for Gateway C-terminal fusions
  Entrez Gene: ZNF248 (a.k.a. KIAA0137, MGC131882, bA162G10.3)
  Cloning method: Gateway Cloning
  Sequencing primers: 5′ M13F(-21); 3′ M13R
Terms and licenses: Academic/Nonprofit Terms; Industry Terms: Not Available to Industry
Depositor comments: Represents the ORFeome subset of the TFome
How to cite: pDONR223-ZNF248 was a gift from Marc Vidal (Addgene plasmid # 88481 ; http://n2t.net/addgene:88481 ; RRID:Addgene_88481)
