[The description below was written by a language model from this plasmid's Addgene catalogue record.]
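Description:
pDONR223-ZNF248 is a Gateway donor-backbone plasmid carrying the open reading frame of the human zinc finger transcription factor ZNF248. It is built on the Invitrogen pDONR223 backbone (about 3 kb without insert) and holds an insert of roughly 1.74 kb that was introduced by Gateway recombination. In practice this makes it an entry clone, in which the coding sequence is expected to be flanked by recombination sites that permit transfer into compatible destination vectors. The plasmid is maintained at high copy number in standard E. coli cloning strains such as DH5alpha and is selected with spectinomycin. The record includes no feature table, so the origin of replication and the precise att site arrangement are not stated. Flanking M13 forward and reverse primer sites are listed for sequencing across the insert.

The ORF carries one deliberate modification: the last nucleotide of the stop codon has been removed, so that translation can read through into the downstream sequence after transfer into a destination vector, allowing C-terminal fusions to tags or reporters. No promoter for expression in eukaryotic cells is recorded. This is consistent with a donor-type vector that serves as a storage and shuttling format rather than an expression construct, with expression depending on the destination vector chosen.

The clone belongs to the Human TFome Collection, a comprehensive library of human transcription factors assembled for cell fate engineering, and the depositor notes that it represents the ORFeome-derived subset of that library. Its typical use is as a source of the ZNF248 coding sequence for recombination into expression vectors, either singly or as part of transcription factor overexpression screens.
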