>Addgene plasmid #88481 | pDONR223-ZNF248 | depositor partial sequence | sequence record 172085 | insert
ATGAACAAATCCCAGGAACAAGTGTCATTCAAGGATGTATGTGTGGACTTCACTCAGGAAGAGTGGTATC
TGCTGGACCCTGCTCAGAAGATTCTATACAGAGATGTGATCCTGGAAAATTATAGCAATCTTGTCTCAGT
AGGGTATTGCATTACTAAACCAGAAGTGATCTTTAAGATCGAGCAAGGAGAAGAGCCCTGGATATTAGAA
AAAGGATTCCCAAGCCAGTGCCACCCAGAAAGGAAATGGAAAGTTGATGACGTGTTAGAGAGCAGCCAGG
AAAATGAAGATGACCATTTTTGGGAGCTTCTATTCCACAACAACAAAACAGTAAGTGTAGAAAATGGAGA
TAGAGGAAGCAAAACTTTCAATTTGGGCACAGACCCTGTTTCTTTAAGAAATTATCCCTATAAAATATGT
GACTCATGTGAAATGAATTTGAAAAATATTTCGGGCTTAATTATTAGTAAAAAGAACTGTTCCAGAAAGA
AGCCTGATGAGTTTAATGTATGTGAGAAATTGCTCCTTGATATTAGGCATGAGAAAATCCCTATTGGAGA
GAAGTCTTATAAATATGATCAAAAAAGGAATGCCATTAATTATCACCAGGATCTCAGTCAGCCAAGTTTT
GGCCAATCTTTTGAGTATAGTAAAAATGGACAAGGCTTCCATGATGAGGCAGCATTTTTTACAAATAAGA
GATCTCAGATAGGAGAGACAGTCTGTAAATATAACGAATGTGGAAGAACCTTCATTGAAAGTTTAAAGCT
GAATATATCTCAAAGACCTCATTTGGAAATGGAGCCGTATGGATGCAGTATTTGCGGGAAGTCCTTCTGC
ATGAATTTAAGGTTTGGACATCAGAGAGCTCTTACAAAGGACAATCCTTATGAATATAATGAATATGGGG
AAATCTTCTGTGACAATTCAGCTTTCATTATCCATCAGGGAGCTTACACAAGAAAGATTCTCCGTGAATA
TAAAGTGAGTGACAAAACCTGGGAAAAGTCAGCTCTCTTAAAACATCAAATAGTACACATGGGGGGAAAG
TCTTATGATTACAATGAAAATGGGAGTAATTTCAGCAAGAAGTCACATCTTACCCAGCTTCGGAGAGCTC
ACACAGGAGAAAAAACCTTTGAATGTGGTGAATGTGGGAAAACCTTCTGGGAGAAGTCAAACCTCACTCA
ACATCAGAGAACACACACAGGAGAGAAGCCCTATGAATGTACTGAATGTGGGAAAGCCTTTTGCCAGAAA
CCACACCTGACCAACCATCAGCGAACACATACAGGAGAAAAACCCTATGAATGTAAGCAATGTGGAAAAA
CATTCTGTGTGAAGTCAAACCTCACTGAACATCAGAGAACACACACAGGGGAGAAGCCCTATGAATGTAA
TGCATGTGGGAAATCCTTCTGCCACAGATCAGCCCTCACTGTGCATCAGAGAACACACACAGGGGAGAAA
CCGTTTATATGTAATGAATGTGGAAAATCCTTCTGTGTGAAGTCAAACCTCATTGTACATCAAAGAACTC
ACACTGGGGAGAAACCATATAAGTGTAATGAATGTGGGAAAACCTTCTGTGAAAAATCAGCTCTCACTAA
ACATCAGAGGACTCACACAGGGGAGAAGCCGTATGAGTGTAATGCATGTGGGAAGACCTTTAGTCAGAGG
TCAGTGCTCACCAAACATCAGAGAATTCACACAAGGGTGAAAGCTCTTTCAACATCCTGA
